>Addgene plasmid #78275 | J23105-mRFP1-331Bb | depositor full sequence | sequence record 146151 | J23105-mRFP1-331Bb sequence 3797 bps
TTTACGGCTAGCTCAGTCCTAGGTACTATGCTAGCTACTAGTGAAAGAGGAGAAATACTAGATGGCTTCC
TCCGAAGACGTTATCAAAGAGTTCATGCGTTTCAAAGTTCGTATGGAAGGTTCCGTTAACGGTCACGAGT
TCGAAATCGAAGGTGAAGGTGAAGGTCGTCCGTACGAAGGTACCCAGACCGCTAAACTGAAAGTTACCAA
AGGTGGTCCGCTGCCGTTCGCTTGGGACATCCTGTCCCCGCAGTTCCAGTACGGTTCCAAAGCTTACGTT
AAACACCCGGCTGACATCCCGGACTACCTGAAACTGTCCTTCCCGGAAGGTTTCAAATGGGAACGTGTTA
TGAACTTCGAAGACGGTGGTGTTGTTACCGTTACCCAGGACTCCTCCCTGCAAGACGGTGAGTTCATCTA
CAAAGTTAAACTGCGTGGTACCAACTTCCCGTCCGACGGTCCGGTTATGCAGAAAAAAACCATGGGTTGG
GAAGCTTCCACCGAACGTATGTACCCGGAAGACGGTGCTCTGAAAGGTGAAATCAAAATGCGTCTGAAAC
TGAAAGACGGTGGTCACTACGACGCTGAAGTTAAAACCACCTACATGGCTAAAAAACCGGTTCAGCTGCC
GGGTGCTTACAAAACCGACATCAAACTGGACATCACCTCCCACAACGAAGACTACACCATCGTTGAACAG
TACGAACGTGCTGAAGGTCGTCACTCCACCGGTGCTTAATAACGCTGATAGTGCTAGTGTAGATCGCTAC
TAGAGCCAGGCATCAAATAAAACGAAAGGCTCAGTCGAAAGACTGGGCCTTTCGTTTTATCTGTTGTTTG
TCGGTGAACGCTCTCTACTAGAGTCACACTGGCTCACCTTCGGGTGGGCCTTTCTGCGTTTATATACTAG
AAGCGGCCGCTGCAGCTTGGACTCCTGTTGATAGATCCAGTAATGACCTCAGAACTCCATCTGGATTTGT
TCAGAACGCTCGGTTGCCGCCGGGCGTTTTTTATTGGTGAGAATCCAGGGGTCCCCAATAATTACGATTT
AAATTGGCGAAAATGAGACGTTGATCGGCACGTAAGAGGTTCCAACTTTCACCATAATGAAATAAGATCA
CTACCGGGCGTATTTTTTGAGTTATCGAGATTTTCAGGAGCTAAGGAAGCTAAAATGGAGAAAAAAATCA
CTGGATATACCACCGTTGATATATCCCAATGGCATCGTAAAGAACATTTTGAGGCATTTCAGTCAGTTGC
TCAATGTACCTATAACCAGACCGTTCAGCTGGATATTACGGCCTTTTTAAAGACCGTAAAGAAAAATAAG
CACAAGTTTTATCCGGCCTTTATTCACATTCTTGCCCGCCTGATGAATGCTCATCCGGAATTTCGTATGG
CAATGAAAGACGGTGAGCTGGTGATATGGGATAGTGTTCACCCTTGTTACACCGTTTTCCATGAGCAAAC
TGAAACGTTTTCATCGCTCTGGAGTGAATACCACGACGATTTCCGGCAGTTTCTACACATATATTCGCAA
GATGTGGCGTGTTACGGTGAAAACCTGGCCTATTTCCCTAAAGGGTTTATTGAGAATATGTTTTTCGTCT
CAGCCAATCCCTGGGTGAGTTTCACCAGTTTTGATTTAAACGTGGCCAATATGGACAACTTCTTCGCCCC
CGTTTTCACCATGGGCAAATATTATACGCAAGGCGACAAGGTGCTGATGCCGCTGGCGATTCAGGTTCAT
CATGCCGTTTGTGATGGCTTCCATGTCGGCAGAATGCTTAATGAATTACAACAGTACTGCGATGAGTGGC
AGGGCGGGGCGTAATTTGACTTTTGTCCTTTTCCGCTGCATAACCCTGCTTCGGGGTCATTATAGCGATT
TTTTCGGTATATCCATCCTTTTTCGCACGATATACAGGATTTTGCCAAAGGGTTCGTGTAGACTTTCCTT
GGTGTATCCAACGGCGTCAGCCGGGCAGGATAGGTGAAGTAGGCCCACCCGCGAGCGGGTGTTCCTTCTT
CACTGTCCCTTATTCGCACCTGGCGGTGCTCAACGGGAATCCTGCTCTGCGAGGCTGGCCGTAGGCCGGC
CCTACCGGCGCGGCAGCGTTACCCGTGTCGGCGGCTCCAACGGCTCGCCATCGTCCAGAAAACACGGCTC
ATCGGGCATCGGCAGGCGCTGCTGCCCGCGCCGTTCCCATTCCTCCGTTTCGGTCAAGGCTGGCAGGTCT
GGTTCCATGCCCGGAATGCCGGGCTGGCTGGGCGGCTCCTCGCCGGGGCCGGTCGGTAGTTGCTGCTCGC
CCGGATACAGGGTCGGGATGCGGCGCAGGTCGCCATGCCCCAACAGCGATTCGTCCTGGTCGTCGTGATC
AACCACCACGGCGGCACTGAACACCGACAGGCGCAACTGGTCGCGGGGCTGGCCCCACGCCACGCGGTCA
TTGACCACGTAGGCCGACACGGTGCCGGGGCCGTTGAGCTTCACGACGGAGATCCAGCGCTCGGCCACCA
AGTCCTTGACTGCGTATTGGACCGTCCGCAAAGAACGTCCGATGAGCTTGGAAAGTGTCTTCTGGCTGAC
CACCACGGCGTTCTGGTGGCCCATCTGCGCCACGAGGTGATGCAGCAGCATTGCCGCCGTGGGTTTCCTC
GCAATAAGCCCGGCCCACGCCTCATGCGCTTTGCGTTCCGTTTGCACCCAGTGACCGGGCTTGTTCTTGG
CTTGAATGCCGATTTCTCTGGACTGCGTGGCCATGCTTATCTCCATGCGGTAGGGGTGCCGCACGGTTGC
GGCACCATGCGCAATCAGCTGCAACTTTTCGGCAGCGCGACAACAATTATGCGTTGCGTAAAAGTGGCAG
TCAATTACAGATTTTCTTTAACCTACGCAATGAGCTATTGCGGGGGGTGCCGCAATGAGCTGTTGCGTAC
CCCCCTTTTTTAAGTTGTTGATTTTTAAGTCTTTCGCATTTCGCCCTATATCTAGTTCTTTGGTGCCCAA
AGAAGGGCACCCCTGCGGGGTTCCCCCACGCCTTCGGCGCGGCTCCCCCTCCGGCAAAAAGTGGCCCCTC
CGGGGCTTGTTGATCGACTGCGCGGCCTTCGGCCTTGCCCAAGGTGGCGCTGCCCCCTTGGAACCCCCGC
ACTCGCCGCCGTGAGGCTCGGGGGGCAGGCGGGCGGGCTTCGCCCTTCGACTGCCCCCACTCGCATAGGC
TTGGGTCGTTCCAGGCGCGTCAAGGCCAAGCCGCTGCGCGGTCGCTGCGCGAGCCTTGACCCGCCTTCCA
CTTGGTGTCCAACCGGCAAGCGAAGCGCGCAGGCCGCAGGCCGGAGGCTTTTCCCCAGAGAAAATTAAAA
AAATTGATGGGGCAAGGCCGCAGGCCGCGCAGTTGGAGCCGGTGGGTATGTGGTCGAAGGCTGGGTAGCC
GGTGGGCAATCCCTGTGGTCAAGCTCGTGGGCAGGCGCAGCCTGTCCATCAGCTTGTCCAGCAGGGTTGT
CCACGGGCCGAGCGAAGCGAGCCAGCCGGTGGCCGCTCGCGGCCATCGTCCACATATCCACGGGCTGGCA
AGGGAGCGCAGCGACCGCGCAGGGCGAAGCCCGGAGAGCAAGCCCGTAGGGGGGGCGCGCCCAGCTGTCT
AGGGCGGCGGATTTGTCCTACTCAGGAGAGCGTTCACCGACAAACAACAGATAAAACGAAAGGCCCAGTC
TTTCGACTGAGCCTTTCGTTTTATTTGATGCCTTTAATTAAAGCGGATAACAATTTCACACAGGAGAATT
CGCGGCCGCTTCTAGAG
Features (pLannotate 1.2.2; 13 found; start..end, strand, type, name):
      7..25      +  promoter       J23119(SpeI) promoter (fragment): bacterial promoter (Registry of Standard Biological Parts BBa J23119) modified to end with an SpeI site
     62..736     +  CDS            mRFP1: mRFP1 is a basic (constitutively fluorescent) red fluorescent protein published in 2002, derived from Discosoma sp.. It is reported to be a somewhat slowly-maturing monomer with low acid sensitivity.
    784..855     +  terminator     rrnB T1 terminator: transcription terminator T1 from the E. coli rrnB gene
    871..898     +  terminator     T7Te terminator: phage T7 early transcription terminator
    905..925     +  misc_feature   BioBrick suffix: universal suffix for all parts
    930..1024    +  terminator     lambda t0 terminator: transcription terminator from phage lambda
   1072..1174    +  promoter       cat promoter: promoter of the E. coli cat gene encoding chloramphenicol acetyltransferase
   1175..1831    +  CDS            cat: CAT_ECOLX - Experimental evidence at protein level: Swiss-Prot protein existence level 1. This enzyme is an effector of chloramphenicol resistance in bacteria. From Escherichia coli. This protein is used as a marker in many commonly used cloning vectors, such as pACYC184.
   1983..2091    +  oriT           oriT: incP origin of transfer
   2102..2764    -  CDS            pBBR1 Rep: replication protein for the broad-host-range plasmid pBBR1 from Bordetella bronchiseptica
   2765..3536    -  rep_origin     pBBR1 oriV: replication origin of the broad-host-range plasmid pBBR1 from Bordetella bronchiseptica; requires the pBBR1 Rep protein for replication
   3651..3737    -  terminator     rrnB T1 terminator: Escherichia coli rrnB; transcription terminator T1 from the E. coli rrnB gene
   3776..3797    +  misc_feature   BioBrick prefix: BioBrick prefix for parts that do not start with "ATG"
