[The description below was written by a language model from this plasmid's Addgene catalogue record and pLannotate feature annotations shown in this document.]
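Description:
J23105-mRFP1-331Bb is a small (about 3.8 kb) broad-host-range bacterial expression plasmid that places the red fluorescent protein mRFP1 under a constitutive synthetic promoter in the pSEVA331Bb backbone, a SEVA-format vector adapted to accept BioBrick parts. Replication depends on the pBBR1 oriV together with its cognate Rep protein, a system from Bordetella bronchiseptica that functions in many Gram-negative species as well as in E. coli cloning strains. Selection is by chloramphenicol, conferred by the cat gene driven by its own promoter. An incP oriT is also present, so the plasmid can be mobilised by conjugation from a donor that supplies the transfer functions. The record lists the copy number as unknown.

The payload sits between the BioBrick prefix and suffix. A short promoter at the start of the cassette is named J23105 in the catalogue entry. The automated annotation labels it as a fragment of J23119, which is consistent with J23105 being a member of the same Anderson family of closely related constitutive promoters; members of that family differ in strength. It drives the mRFP1 coding sequence, a monomeric Discosoma-derived red reporter, and transcription is stopped by tandem rrnB T1 and T7Te terminators. The lambda t0 terminator downstream and a second rrnB T1 terminator upstream flank the cloning site and insulate the cassette from the rest of the plasmid. No ribosome binding site is annotated, although the gap between promoter and coding sequence leaves room for one.

The associated publication describes a genetic toolkit for a cellulose-producing bacterial strain, so the construct likely serves as a constitutive fluorescence reporter for characterising promoter activity and plasmid function in such non-model hosts.
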