Addgene plasmid #78275: J23105-mRFP1-331Bb
Purpose: mRFP1 behind constitutive promoter J23105 in pSEVA331Bb backbone
Depositing lab: Tom Ellis. Depositing organization: Imperial College London. Publication: Engineering control of bacterial cellulose production using a genetic toolkit and a new cellulose-producing strain. Florea M, Hagemann H, Santosa G, Abbott J, Micklem CN, Spencer-Milnes X, de Arroyo Garcia L, Paschou D, Lazenbatt C, Kong D, Chughtai H, Jensen K, Freemont PS, Kitney R, Reeve B, Ellis T. Proc Natl Acad Sci U S A. 2016 Jun 14;113(24):E3431-40. doi: 10.1073/pnas.1522985113. Epub 2016 May 31. PubMed 27247386.
Backbone
  Vector backbone: pSEVA331Bb
  Backbone size w/o insert (bp): 2893
Growth in bacteria
  Bacterial resistance: Chloramphenicol, 25 μg/mL
  Growth temperature: 37°C
  Growth strain: DH5alpha
  Copy number: Unknown
Gene/Insert
  Gene/Insert name: J23105-mRFP1
Terms and licenses: Academic/Nonprofit Terms; Industry Terms: Not Available to Industry
How to cite: J23105-mRFP1-331Bb was a gift from Tom Ellis (Addgene plasmid # 78275 ; http://n2t.net/addgene:78275 ; RRID:Addgene_78275)
