>Addgene plasmid #78275 | J23105-mRFP1-331Bb | addgene partial sequence | sequence record 150642 | M13pUC-Rev 5'-AGCGGATAACAATTTCACACAGG-3'
GCTCAGTCCTAGGTACTATGCTAGCTACTAGTGAAAGAGGAGAAATACTAGATGGCTTCCTCCGAAGACG
TTATCAAAGAGTTCATGCGTTTCAAAGTTCGTATGGAAGGTTCCGTTAACGGTCACGAGTTCGAAATCGA
AGGTGAAGGTGAAGGTCGTCCGTACGAAGGTACCCAGACCGCTAAACTGAAAGTTACCAAAGGTGGTCCG
CTGCCGTTCGCTTGGGACATCCTGTCCCCGCAGTTCCAGTACGGTTCCAAAGCTTACGTTAAACACCCGG
CTGACATCCCGGACTACCTGAAACTGTCCTTCCCGGAAGGTTTCAAATGGGAACGTGTTATGAACTTCGA
AGACGGTGGTGTTGTTACCGTTACCCAGGACTCCTCCCTGCAAGACGGTGAGTTCATCTACAAAGTTAAA
CTGCGTGGTACCAACTTCCCGTCCGACGGTCCGGTTATGCAGAAAAAAACCATGGGTTGGGAAGCTTCCA
CCGAACGTATGTACCCGGAAGACGGTGCTCTGAAAGGTGAAATCAAAATGCGTCTGAAACTGAAAGACGG
TGGTCACTACGACGCTGAAGTTAAAACCACCTACATGGCTAAAAAACCGGTTCAGCTGCCGGGTGCTTAC
AAAACCGACATCAAACTGGACATCACCTCCCACAACGAAGACTACACCATCGTTGAACAGTACGAACGTG
CTGAAGGTCGTCACTCCACCGGTGCTTAATAACGCTGATAGTGCTAGTGTAGATCGCTACTAGAGCCAGG
CATCA
