>Addgene plasmid #78275 | J23105-mRFP1-331Bb | addgene partial sequence | sequence record 151157 | jkRFP-R 5'-gctttggaaccgtactggaa-3'
CACCTTTGGTAACTTTCAGTTTAGCGGTCTGGGTACCTTCGTACGGACGACCTTCACCTTCACCTTCGAT
TTCGAACTCGTGACCGTTAACGGAACCTTCCATACGAACTTTGAAACGCATGAACTCTTTGATAACGTCT
TCGGAGGAAGCCATCTAGTATTTCTCCTCTTTCACTAGTAGCTAGCATAGTACCTAGGACTGAGCTAGCC
GTAAACTCTAGAAGCGGCCGCGAATTCTCCTGTGTGAAATTGTTATCCGCTTTAATTAAAGGCATCAAAT
AAAACGAAAGGCTCAGTCGAAAGACTGGGCCTTTCGTTTTATCTGTTGTTTGTCGGTGAACGCTCTCCTG
AGTAGGACAAATCCGCCGCCCTAGACAGCTGGGCGCGCCCCCCCTACGGGCTTGCTCTCCGGGCTTCGCC
CTGCGCGG
